Addgene plasmid #92030: CRY-GalVP16l (B694)
Purpose: expresses CRY2 (Full length, mutant NLS) fused to Gal4DNA (residues 1-147) fused to VP16 activation domain (long form)
Depositing lab: Chandra Tucker. Depositing organization: University of Colorado Denver and Anschutz Medical Campus. Publication: Bidirectional approaches for optogenetic regulation of gene expression in mammalian cells using Arabidopsis cryptochrome 2. Pathak GP, Spiltoir JI, Hoglund C, Polstein LR, Heine-Koskinen S, Gersbach CA, Rossi J, Tucker CL. Nucleic Acids Res. 2017 Apr 20. doi: 10.1093/nar/gkx260. PubMed 28431041.
Backbone
  Vector backbone: pmCherryN1
  Backbone size w/o insert (bp): 3950
  Total vector size (bp): 6487
  Vector type: Mammalian Expression
Growth in bacteria
  Bacterial resistance: Kanamycin, 50 μg/mL
  Growth temperature: 37°C
  Growth strain: DH5alpha
  Copy number: High Copy
Gene/Insert
  Gene/Insert name: CRY2
  Species: A. thaliana (mustard weed)
  Mutation: NLS sequence of CRY2 mutated
  Entrez Gene: CRY2 (a.k.a. AT1G04400, AT-PHH1, ATCRY2, CRYPTOCHROME 2 APOPROTEIN, F19P19.14, F19P19_14, FHA, PHH1, cryptochrome 2)
  Promoter: CMV
  Tag / fusion protein: GalBD-VP16 (C terminal on insert)
  Cloning method: Restriction Enzyme; 5′ cloning site XhoI (not destroyed); 3′ cloning site NotI (not destroyed)
  Sequencing primers: 5′ custom; 3′ custom
Terms and licenses: Academic/Nonprofit Terms; Industry Terms: Not Available to Industry
How to cite: CRY-GalVP16l (B694) was a gift from Chandra Tucker (Addgene plasmid # 92030 ; http://n2t.net/addgene:92030 ; RRID:Addgene_92030)
