[The description below was written by a language model from this plasmid's Addgene catalogue record and pLannotate feature annotations shown in this document.]
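Description:
CRY-GalVP16l (B694) is a mammalian expression plasmid built on the pmCherryN1 backbone, about 6.5 kb in total. It is propagated in E. coli at high copy from a ColE1/pUC-type origin and selected with kanamycin. The NeoR/KanR gene (aminoglycoside phosphotransferase from Tn5) sits behind tandem bacterial (bla) and SV40 early promoters and is followed by an HSV TK polyadenylation signal, so the same marker can also confer G418 resistance in mammalian cells. An f1 origin is present as well. The feature table shows no mCherry coding sequence, consistent with the insert having replaced it between the XhoI and NotI sites. Short annotated fragments of ble, SV40 large T antigen and the bGH poly(A) signal appear to be incidental backbone matches rather than functional parts.

The payload is a single fusion protein driven by the CMV immediate early enhancer and promoter and terminated by the SV40 poly(A) signal. It consists of full-length Arabidopsis thaliana cryptochrome 2 with its nuclear localization signal inactivated (residues 541 and 542 changed to alanine). This is followed by the yeast Gal4 DNA-binding domain (residues 1-147) and a long form of the herpes simplex virus VP16 transcriptional activation domain. CRY2 is a blue-light photoreceptor that binds its partner CIB1 on illumination, so joining it to a complete Gal4-VP16 synthetic activator places that activator under light control. The associated work concerns bidirectional optogenetic regulation of gene expression in mammalian cells. The record does not state the exact mechanism of control, the partner constructs or the Gal4-responsive reporter used with this plasmid.
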