Features (pLannotate 1.2.2; 16 found; start..end, strand, type, name):
     16..604     +  rep_origin     ori: high-copy-number ColE1/pMB1/pBR322/pUC origin of replication
    779..1082    +  enhancer       CMV enhancer: human cytomegalovirus immediate early enhancer
   1083..1286    +  promoter       CMV promoter: human cytomegalovirus (CMV) immediate early promoter
   1309..1336    +  misc_feature   MCS (fragment): multiple cloning site
   1343..3178    +  CDS            CRY2(ΔNLS): Arabidopsis thaliana cryptochrome 2 in which the nuclear localization signal was removed by mutating residues 541 and 542 to alanine binds to CIB1 upon exposure to blue light (Kennedy et al., 2010)
   3188..3628    +  CDS            GAL4 DNA binding domain: DNA binding domain of the GAL4 transcriptional activator; Saccharomyces cerevisiae GAL4 (truncated)
   3635..3868    +  CDS            VP16 AD: transcriptional activation domain of herpes simplex virus protein VP16 (Triezenberg et al., 1988; Cousens et al., 1989); UL48
   3887..3970    +  CDS            large T antigen (fragment): large T antigen from SV40 (simian virus 40)
   3993..4114    +  polyA_signal   SV40 poly(A) signal: SV40 polyadenylation signal
   4148..4576    -  rep_origin     f1 ori (sequence partly withheld): f1 bacteriophage origin of replication; arrow indicates direction of (+) strand synthesis
   4603..4707    +  promoter       AmpR promoter: bla
   4709..5066    +  promoter       SV40 promoter: SV40 enhancer and early promoter
   5101..5895    +  CDS            NeoR/KanR: aminoglycoside phosphotransferase from Tn5; aph(3')-II (or nptII); confers resistance to neomycin, kanamycin, and G418 (Geneticin®)
   5916..6068    +  CDS            ble (fragment): BLE_KLEPN - Experimental evidence at protein level: Swiss-Prot protein existence level 1. Binding protein with a strong affinity to the bleomycin family of antibiotics. Binds to CL990; an antimitotic-antibiotic compound. From Klebsiella pneumoniae.
   6127..6174    +  polyA_signal   HSV TK poly(A) signal: herpes simplex virus thymidine kinase polyadenylation signal (Cole and Stacy, 1985)
   6265..6281    -  polyA_signal   bGH poly(A) signal (fragment): bovine growth hormone polyadenylation signal
>Addgene plasmid #92030 | CRY-GalVP16l (B694) | addgene full sequence | sequence record 183889 | Addgene NGS Result
GATCAAAGGATCTTCTTGAGATCCTTTTTTTCTGCGCGTAATCTGCTGCTTGCAAACAAAAAAACCACCG
CTACCAGCGGTGGTTTGTTTGCCGGATCAAGAGCTACCAACTCTTTTTCCGAAGGTAACTGGCTTCAGCA
GAGCGCAGATACCAAATACTGTCCTTCTAGTGTAGCCGTAGTTAGGCCACCACTTCAAGAACTCTGTAGC
ACCGCCTACATACCTCGCTCTGCTAATCCTGTTACCAGTGGCTGCTGCCAGTGGCGATAAGTCGTGTCTT
ACCGGGTTGGACTCAAGACGATAGTTACCGGATAAGGCGCAGCGGTCGGGCTGAACGGGGGGTTCGTGCA
CACAGCCCAGCTTGGAGCGAACGACCTACACCGAACTGAGATACCTACAGCGTGAGCTATGAGAAAGCGC
CACGCTTCCCGAAGGGAGAAAGGCGGACAGGTATCCGGTAAGCGGCAGGGTCGGAACAGGAGAGCGCACG
AGGGAGCTTCCAGGGGGAAACGCCTGGTATCTTTATAGTCCTGTCGGGTTTCGCCACCTCTGACTTGAGC
GTCGATTTTTGTGATGCTCGTCAGGGGGGCGGAGCCTATGGAAAAACGCCAGCAACGCGGCCTTTTTACG
GTTCCTGGCCTTTTGCTGGCCTTTTGCTCACATGTTCTTTCCTGCGTTATCCCCTGATTCTGTGGATAAC
CGTATTACCGCCATGCATTAGTTATTAATAGTAATCAATTACGGGGTCATTAGTTCATAGCCCATATATG
GAGTTCCGCGTTACATAACTTACGGTAAATGGCCCGCCTGGCTGACCGCCCAACGACCCCCGCCCATTGA
CGTCAATAATGACGTATGTTCCCATAGTAACGCCAATAGGGACTTTCCATTGACGTCAATGGGTGGAGTA
TTTACGGTAAACTGCCCACTTGGCAGTACATCAAGTGTATCATATGCCAAGTACGCCCCCTATTGACGTC
AATGACGGTAAATGGCCCGCCTGGCATTATGCCCAGTACATGACCTTATGGGACTTTCCTACTTGGCAGT
ACATCTACGTATTAGTCATCGCTATTACCATGGTGATGCGGTTTTGGCAGTACATCAATGGGCGTGGATA
GCGGTTTGACTCACGGGGATTTCCAAGTCTCCACCCCATTGACGTCAATGGGAGTTTGTTTTGGCACCAA
AATCAACGGGACTTTCCAAAATGTCGTAACAACTCCGCCCCATTGACGCAAATGGGCGGTAGGCGTGTAC
GGTGGGAGGTCTATATAAGCAGAGCTGGTTTAGTGAACCGTCAGATCCGCTAGCGCTACCGGACTCAGAT
CTCGAGGCCACCATGAAGATGGACAAAAAGACTATAGTTTGGTTTAGAAGAGACCTAAGGATTGAGGATA
ATCCTGCATTAGCAGCAGCTGCTCACGAAGGATCTGTTTTTCCTGTCTTCATTTGGTGTCCTGAAGAAGA
AGGACAGTTTTATCCTGGAAGAGCTTCAAGATGGTGGATGAAACAATCACTTGCTCACTTATCTCAATCC
TTGAAGGCTCTTGGATCTGACCTCACTTTAATCAAAACCCACAACACGATTTCAGCGATCTTGGATTGTA
TCCGCGTTACCGGTGCTACAAAAGTCGTCTTTAACCACCTCTATGATCCTGTTTCGTTAGTTCGGGACCA
TACCGTAAAGGAGAAGCTGGTGGAACGTGGGATCTCTGTGCAAAGCTACAATGGAGATCTATTGTATGAA
CCGTGGGAGATATACTGCGAAAAGGGCAAACCTTTTACGAGTTTCAATTCTTACTGGAAGAAATGCTTAG
ATATGTCGATTGAATCCGTTATGCTTCCTCCTCCTTGGCGGTTGATGCCAATAACTGCAGCGGCTGAAGC
GATTTGGGCGTGTTCGATTGAAGAACTAGGGCTGGAGAATGAGGCCGAGAAACCGAGCAATGCGTTGTTA
ACTAGAGCTTGGTCTCCAGGATGGAGCAATGCTGATAAGTTACTAAATGAGTTCATCGAGAAGCAGTTGA
TAGATTATGCAAAGAACAGCAAGAAAGTTGTTGGGAATTCTACTTCACTACTTTCTCCGTATCTCCATTT
CGGGGAAATAAGCGTCAGACACGTTTTCCAGTGTGCCCGGATGAAACAAATTATATGGGCAAGAGATAAG
AACAGTGAAGGAGAAGAAAGTGCAGATCTTTTTCTTAGGGGAATCGGTTTAAGAGAGTATTCTCGGTATA
TATGTTTCAACTTCCCGTTTACTCACGAGCAATCGTTGTTGAGTCATCTTCGGTTTTTCCCTTGGGATGC
TGATGTTGATAAGTTCAAGGCCTGGAGACAAGGCAGGACCGGTTATCCGTTGGTGGATGCCGGAATGAGA
GAGCTTTGGGCTACCGGATGGATGCATAACAGAATAAGAGTGATTGTTTCAAGCTTTGCTGTGAAGTTTC
TTCTCCTTCCATGGAAATGGGGAATGAAGTATTTCTGGGATACACTTTTGGATGCTGATTTGGAATGTGA
CATCCTTGGCTGGCAGTATATCTCTGGGAGTATCCCCGATGGCCACGAGCTTGATCGCTTGGACAATCCC
GCGTTACAAGGCGCCAAATATGACCCAGAAGGTGAGTACATAAGGCAATGGCTTCCCGAGCTTGCGAGAT
TGCCAACTGAATGGATCCATCATCCATGGGACGCTCCTTTAACCGTACTCAAAGCTTCTGGTGTGGAACT
CGGAACAAACTATGCGAAACCCATTGTAGACATCGACACAGCTCGTGAGCTACTAGCTAAAGCTATTTCA
AGAACCCGTGAAGCACAGATCATGATCGGAGCAGCACCTGATGAGATTGTAGCAGATAGCTTCGAGGCCT
TAGGGGCTAATACCATTAAAGAACCTGGTCTTTGCCCATCTGTGTCTTCTAATGACCAACAAGTACCTTC
GGCTGTTCGTTACAACGGGTCAGCGGCAGTGAAACCTGAGGAAGAAGAAGAGAGAGACATGAAGAAATCT
AGGGGATTCGATGAAAGGGAGTTGTTTTCGACTGCTGAATCTTCTTCTTCTTCGAGTGTGTTTTTCGTTT
CGCAGTCTTGCTCGTTGGCATCAGAAGGGAAGAATCTGGAAGGTATTCAAGATTCATCTGATCAGATTAC
TACAAGTTTGGGAAAAAATGGTTGCAAAGCCCGGGACATGAAGCTACTGTCTTCTATCGAACAAGCATGC
GATATTTGCCGACTTAAAAAGCTCAAGTGCTCCAAAGAAAAACCGAAGTGCGCCAAGTGTCTGAAGAACA
ACTGGGAGTGTCGCTACTCTCCCAAAACCAAAAGGTCTCCGCTGACTAGGGCACATCTGACAGAAGTGGA
ATCAAGGCTAGAAAGACTGGAACAGCTATTTCTACTGATTTTTCCTCGAGAAGACCTTGACATGATTTTG
AAAATGGATTCTTTACAGGATATAAAAGCATTGTTAACAGGATTATTTGTACAAGATAATGTGAATAAAG
ATGCCGTCACAGATAGATTGGCTTCAGTGGAGACTGATATGCCTCTAACATTGAGACAGCATAGAATAAG
TGCGACATCATCATCGGAAGAGAGTAGTAACAAAGGTCAAAGACAGTTGACTGTATCGGGATCCGCCCCC
CCGACCGATGTCAGCCTGGGGGACGAGCTCCACTTAGACGGCGAGGACGTGGCGATGGCGCATGCCGACG
CGCTAGACGATTTCGATCTGGACATGTTGGGGGACGGGGATTCCCCGGGTCCGGGATTTACCCCCCACGA
CTCCGCCCCCTACGGCGCTCTGGATATGGCCGACTTCGAGTTTGAGCAGATGTTTACCGATGCCCTTGGA
ATTGACGAGTACGGTGGGTGAGCGGCCGCGACTCTAGATCATAATCAGCCATACCACATTTGTAGAGGTT
TTACTTGCTTTAAAAAACCTCCCACACCTCCCCCTGAACCTGAAACATAAAATGAATGCAATTGTTGTTG
TTAACTTGTTTATTGCAGCTTATAATGGTTACAAATAAAGCAATAGCATCACAAATTTCACAAATAAAGC
ATTTTTTTCACTGCATTCTAGTTGTGGTTTGTCCAAACTCATCAATGTATCTTAAGGCGTAAATTGTAAG
CGTTAATATTTTGTTAAAATTCGCGTTAAATTTTTGTTAAATCAGCTCATTTTTTAACCAATAGGCCGAA
ATCGGCAAAATCCCTTATAAATCAAAAGAATAGACCGAGATAGGGT
[37 nt withheld, positions 4247-4283]
AAAGAACGTGGACTCCAACGTCAAAGG
[49 nt withheld, positions 4311-4359]
T
[91 nt withheld, positions 4361-4451]
G
[124 nt withheld, positions 4453-4576]
CAGGTGGCACTTTTCGGGGAAATGTGCGCGGAACCCCTATTTGTTTATTTTTCTAAATACATTCAAATAT
GTATCCGCTCATGAGACAATAACCCTGATAAATGCTTCAATAATATTGAAAAAGGAAGAGTCCTGAGGCG
GAAAGAACCAGCTGTGGAATGTGTGTCAGTTAGGGTGTGGAAAGTCCCCAGGCTCCCCAGCAGGCAGAAG
TATGCAAAGCATGCATCTCAATTAGTCAGCAACCAGGTGTGGAAAGTCCCCAGGCTCCCCAGCAGGCAGA
AGTATGCAAAGCATGCATCTCAATTAGTCAGCAACCATAGTCCCGCCCCTAACTCCGCCCATCCCGCCCC
TAACTCCGCCCAGTTCCGCCCATTCTCCGCCCCATGGCTGACTAATTTTTTTTATTTATGCAGAGGCCGA
GGCCGCCTCGGCCTCTGAGCTATTCCAGAAGTAGTGAGGAGGCTTTTTTGGAGGCCTAGGCTTTTGCAAA
GATCGATCAAGAGACAGGATGAGGATCGTTTCGCATGATTGAACAAGATGGATTGCACGCAGGTTCTCCG
GCCGCTTGGGTGGAGAGGCTATTCGGCTATGACTGGGCACAACAGACAATCGGCTGCTCTGATGCCGCCG
TGTTCCGGCTGTCAGCGCAGGGGCGCCCGGTTCTTTTTGTCAAGACCGACCTGTCCGGTGCCCTGAATGA
ACTGCAAGACGAGGCAGCGCGGCTATCGTGGCTGGCCACGACGGGCGTTCCTTGCGCAGCTGTGCTCGAC
GTTGTCACTGAAGCGGGAAGGGACTGGCTGCTATTGGGCGAAGTGCCGGGGCAGGATCTCCTGTCATCTC
ACCTTGCTCCTGCCGAGAAAGTATCCATCATGGCTGATGCAATGCGGCGGCTGCATACGCTTGATCCGGC
TACCTGCCCATTCGACCACCAAGCGAAACATCGCATCGAGCGAGCACGTACTCGGATGGAAGCCGGTCTT
GTCGATCAGGATGATCTGGACGAAGAGCATCAGGGGCTCGCGCCAGCCGAACTGTTCGCCAGGCTCAAGG
CGAGCATGCCCGACGGCGAGGATCTCGTCGTGACCCATGGCGATGCCTGCTTGCCGAATATCATGGTGGA
AAATGGCCGCTTTTCTGGATTCATCGACTGTGGCCGGCTGGGTGTGGCGGACCGCTATCAGGACATAGCG
TTGGCTACCCGTGATATTGCTGAAGAGCTTGGCGGCGAATGGGCTGACCGCTTCCTCGTGCTTTACGGTA
TCGCCGCTCCCGATTCGCAGCGCATCGCCTTCTATCGCCTTCTTGACGAGTTCTTCTGAGCGGGACTCTG
GGGTTCGAAATGACCGACCAAGCGACGCCCAACCTGCCATCACGAGATTTCGATTCCACCGCCGCCTTCT
ATGAAAGGTTGGGCTTCGGAATCGTTTTCCGGGACGCCGGCTGGATGATCCTCCAGCGCGGGGATCTCAT
GCTGGAGTTCTTCGCCCACCCTAGGGGGAGGCTAACTGAAACACGGAAGGAGACAATACCGGAAGGAACC
CGCGCTATGACGGCAATAAAAAGACAGAATAAAACGCACGGTGTTGGGTCGTTTGTTCATAAACGCGGGG
TTCGGTCCCAGGGCTGGCACTCTGTCGATACCCCACCGAGACCCCATTGGGGCCAATACGCCCGCGTTTC
TTCCTTTTCCCCACCCCACCCCCCAAGTTCGGGTGAAGGCCCAGGGCTCGCAGCCAACGTCGGGGCGGCA
GGCCCTGCCATAGCCTCAGGTTACTCATATATACTTTAGATTGATTTAAAACTTCATTTTTAATTTAAAA
GGATCTAGGTGAAGATCCTTTTTGATAATCTCATGACCAAAATCCCTTAACGTGAGTTTTCGTTCCACTG
AGCGTCAGACCCCGTAGAAAA
